Addgene plasmid #86025: pGL4.23 A82V/T230A 2014 EBOV Delta-Mucin-Like-Domain
Purpose: Ebola Virus (Makona) Glycoprotein in CMV driven mammalian expression vector
Depositing lab: Jeremy Luban & Pardis Sabeti. Depositing organization: Harvard University. Publication: Ebola Virus Glycoprotein with Increased Infectivity Dominated the 2013-2016 Epidemic. Diehl WE, Lin AE, Grubaugh ND, Carvalho LM, Kim K, Kyawe PP, McCauley SM, Donnard E, Kucukural A, McDonel P, Schaffner SF, Garber M, Rambaut A, Andersen KG, Sabeti PC, Luban J. Cell. 2016 Nov 3;167(4):1088-1098.e6. doi: 10.1016/j.cell.2016.10.014. PubMed 27814506.
Backbone
  Vector backbone: pGL4.23
  Backbone manufacturer: Promega
  Backbone size w/o insert (bp): 1488
  Total vector size (bp): 4655
  Modifications to backbone: CMV IE promoter/enhancer inserted upstream of minimal promoter
  Vector type: Mammalian Expression
Growth in bacteria
  Bacterial resistance: Ampicillin, 100 μg/mL
  Growth temperature: 37°C
  Growth strain: DH5alpha
  Copy number: High Copy
Gene/Insert
  Gene/Insert name: Makona Ebola Virus Glycoprotein (alt names: EBOV GP; EBOV Makona GP)
  Species: Zaire ebolavirus - Makona
  Insert size (bp): 1488
  Mutation: Lacks mucin-like domain; Changed alanine 82 to valine and threonine 230 to alanine
  GenBank ID: KJ660346.2 AHX24649.2
  Promoter: CMV IE
  Cloning method: Restriction Enzyme; 5′ cloning site NcoI (not destroyed); 3′ cloning site XbaI (not destroyed)
  Sequencing primers: 5′ CMV F; 3′ SV40 pA R
Terms and licenses: Academic/Nonprofit Terms; Industry Terms: Not Available to Industry
How to cite: pGL4.23 A82V/T230A 2014 EBOV Delta-Mucin-Like-Domain was a gift from Jeremy Luban & Pardis Sabeti (Addgene plasmid # 86025 ; http://n2t.net/addgene:86025 ; RRID:Addgene_86025)
