[The description below was written by a language model from this plasmid's Addgene catalogue record and pLannotate feature annotations shown in this document.]
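Description:
pGL4.23 A82V/T230A 2014 EBOV Delta-Mucin-Like-Domain is a 4,655 bp mammalian expression plasmid built on Promega's pGL4.23 backbone. It has been modified by inserting the human cytomegalovirus immediate-early enhancer and promoter upstream of the vector's native minimal TATA-box promoter (minP). It is maintained in E. coli through a high-copy ColE1/pUC-type origin and selected with ampicillin via the β-lactamase gene. The backbone size listed in the catalogue (1,488 bp) simply repeats the insert size and appears to be a data-entry error. The short SV40 large T antigen and tetracycline-resistance fragments in the annotation appear to be backbone remnants rather than functional genes.

The insert, cloned between NcoI and XbaI sites where pGL4.23 normally carries its luciferase reporter, is a roughly 1.5 kb open reading frame encoding the glycoprotein of the Makona isolate of Zaire ebolavirus from the 2013–2016 West African epidemic. This version lacks the mucin-like domain and carries two substitutions, alanine 82 to valine and threonine 230 to alanine. The CMV enhancer/promoter and minP drive transcription of the GP coding sequence. The feature table places an SV40 polyadenylation signal next to the 3′ end of the gene, although it is annotated on the opposite strand. Upstream of the promoter, a synthetic poly(A) signal and an RNA polymerase II transcriptional pause site, both standard pGL4 elements, limit read-through transcription from the backbone.

The record gives the purpose only as CMV-driven GP expression in mammalian cells. The associated publication concerns epidemic-derived GP variants with increased infectivity, which suggests the plasmid is used to compare the function of GP mutants, though the record does not describe specific assays.
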