Features (pLannotate 1.2.2; 12 found; start..end, strand, type, name):
     84..152     +  CDS            large T antigen (fragment): large T antigen from SV40 (simian virus 40)
    175..296     +  polyA_signal   SV40 poly(A) signal: SV40 polyadenylation signal
    339..1823    -  CDS            GP (fragment): VGP_EBOZ5 - Experimental evidence at protein level: Swiss-Prot protein existence level 1. [GP2]: Acts as a class I viral fusion protein. Under the current model, the protein has at least 3 conformational states: pre- fusion native state, pre-hairpin intermediate state, and post-fusion hairpin state. During viral and target cell membrane fusion, the coiled coil regions (heptad repeats) assume a trimer-of-hairpins structure, positioning the fusion peptide in close proximity to the C-terminal region of the ectodomain. The formation of this structure appears to drive apposition and subsequent fusi
   1856..1887    -  promoter       minP: minimal TATA-box promoter with low basal activity
   1912..2095    -  promoter       CMV promoter (fragment): human cytomegalovirus (CMV) immediate early promoter
   2096..2475    -  enhancer       CMV enhancer: human cytomegalovirus immediate early enhancer
   2505..2596    -  misc_feature   pause site: RNA polymerase II transcriptional pause signal from the human α2 globin gene
   2610..2658    -  polyA_signal   poly(A) signal: synthetic polyadenylation signal
   2721..2762    +  promoter       AmpR promoter (fragment): bla
   2763..3623    +  CDS            AmpR: β-lactamase confers resistance to ampicillin, carbenicillin, and related antibiotics
   3823..4411    +  rep_origin     ori: high-copy-number ColE1/pMB1/pBR322/pUC origin of replication
   4591..68      -  CDS            TcR (fragment) (across the origin): tetracycline efflux protein; tet; confers resistance to tetracycline
>Addgene plasmid #86025 | pGL4.23 A82V/T230A 2014 EBOV Delta-Mucin-Like-Domain | addgene full sequence | sequence record 169923 | Addgene NGS Result
ATAGTCATGCCCCGCGCCCACCGGAAGGAGCTGACTGGGTTGAAGGCTCTCAAGGGCATCGGTCGACGGA
TCCTTATCGATTTTACCACATTTGTAGAGGTTTTACTTGCTTTAAAAAACCTCCCACACCTCCCCCTGAA
CCTGAAACATAAAATGAATGCAATTGTTGTTGTTAACTTGTTTATTGCAGCTTATAATGGTTACAAATAA
AGCAATAGCATCACAAATTTCACAAATAAAGCATTTTTTTCACTGCATTCTAGTTGTGGTTTGTCCAAAC
TCATCAATGTATCTTATCATGTCTGCTCGAAGCGGCCGGCCGCCCCGACTCTAGACTAAAAGACAAATTT
GCATATACAGAATAAAGCGATAACTGCAATTATAACACCTGTAACTCCAATACCTGCCGGTATCCATTGT
CTCCATCCTGTCCACCAATTGTCATTGTCCCCCTGGTCCGGAAGGGTTTTATCAACAAAATCATGAATAA
TCTGATCAATTTTGTCTGTTATGTTCTTGGTCCAATCATGTGGTTCGATACAGCAGTCCGGTCCCAAAAT
GTGGCATGTGCCACCCCATCGCTGCAGCAGGAAGTCAATTGCCTTACGGTTGAGGATTGAAAAGGTTCGC
AGCTCAGTTGTGGCTCTCAGGAACAGTTGGAGAGCTTGAGTCGTTTCGTTGGCCAGCTGCCTCAACCCAC
AGATTAAACCATCTTGGTTGTGCATTAGCCCCTCTGTGTAAATTCCTTCGGCTGCTGGCCCGAAATATGG
TATCCAGGCCAATCCGATTGCAGCACCTTCATCCTGAGTAGTCCAGTAATGTAAATTGGGGTTGCATTTG
GGTTGAGCATTGACAATTACTTCTCTTCGAGTCCTTCTCCCGCCTGTGATCAGTCCTGCGAAAGACAACT
CTTCACTGCGAATTTTTCTAGTGAGGTTTTTTTTAGTTTCCCAGAAGGCCCACTCCCCGATTGTTGTATC
AATTTCGGGGTTGACCTTCCAAATTAGTTTTCCCGTGGTGTTGCTCCTCTTCCCACTTGCATATATTGTC
TCATTCAGCTGGAGCAGAAACTGTGGTGTGAATCTTGATTCAAGTTGGACGTAGGTCAAATTGTCAACCT
CGAACAAGTACTCTGCCTCATTAGTTCCAAAACCGGTAGCCTGATATCTAATTGTGGTAGAATAATAGCC
ACTCGACGGGTCCTCCGTTGCATTGACCGGCTCTCTCAAGGGGTGTGAGCTGAAGAAGTCCTTCTTAGCT
TGGGGCAGTATCAGAAATGCAACGACACCTTCAGCGAAAGTCGTTCCTCGGTAGATAACTGTGGAAGCAA
GTCGATCATACAGGAAGAAAGCACCCTCTTTGTGGAAGGCAAAGTCTCCGGCACATGGTCCCGTTCCTGA
TACTTTGTGCACATACCGGCACCGGGGGAAGCCCCGAATCCCGTCTGGCGCTGCTGGTAGACACTCACTC
CCGTCAGGTTTTTTGATTTCAAGATTGTAGCAGTTTTCAGCCCATTCACCAGCTTCATAATTGACCACCT
TTGGTGGGACACCGGACCTGAAGCCCCATCTTTTAGTCACAGATGGCACGTCAGTTGCCACTCCATTCCC
CTCGAGATTCAGTCCAACTGATCTCAATTGATTTGTGGATGACAGTTTGTCACGACAAACTAGTTTGTCG
ACATCACTAACCTGTAATGTACTATTGTGGATAACTCCAAGCGGGATGGAAAATGTTCTTTGGAAAAGGA
TAATTACCCAAAGAAAGAATGATGTCCTCTTGAATCGATCACGAGGTAACTGCAATATTCCTGTAACACC
CATGGTGGCTTTACCAACAGTACCGGATTGCCAAGCTGGAAGTCGAGCTTCCATTATATACCCTCTAGTG
TCTAAGCTTGGCCGCCGAGGCCCCACCGTACACGCCTACCGCCCATTTGCGTCAATGGGGCGGAGTTGTT
ACGACATTTTGGAAAGTCCCGTTGATTTTGGTGCCAAAACAAACTCCCATTGACGTCAATGGGGTGGAGA
CTTGGAAATCCCCGTGAGTCAAACCGCTATCCACGCCCATTGATGTACTGCCAAAACCGCATCACCATGG
TAATAGCGATGACTAATACGTAGATGTACTGCCAAGTAGGAAAGTCCCATAAGGTCATGTACTGGGCATA
ATGCCAGGCGGGCCATTTACCGTCATTGACGTCAATAGGGGGCGTACTTGGCATATGATACACTTGATGT
ACTGCCAAGTGGGCAGTTTACCGTAAATACTCCACCCATTGACGTCAATGGAAAGTCCCTATTGGCGTTA
CTATGGGAACATACGTCATTATTGACGTCAATGGGCGGGGGTCGTTGGGCGGTCAGCCAGGCGGGCCATT
TACCGTAAGTTATGTAACGCGGAACTCCATATATGGGCTATGAACTAATGACCCCGTAATTGATTACTAT
TAATAACTAGTCAATAATCAATGTCAACGCGTATATCTGGCGGCCAGTTAGGCCAGAGAAATGTTCTGGC
ACCTGCACTTGCACTGGGGACAGCCTATTTTGCTAGTTTGTTTTGTTTCGTTTTGTTTTGATGGAGAGCG
TATGTTAGTACTATCGATTCACACAAAAAACCAACACACAGATGTAATGAAAATAAAGATATTTTATTGC
GGCCTGTCCAATACCTCCCGTACCTTAATATTACTTACTTATCCTTGAGAGACGTACTAGTAACCCTGAT
AAATGCTTCAATAATATTGAAAAAGGACGAGTATGAGCATCCAACATTTTCGTGTCGCACTCATTCCCTT
CTTTGCGGCATTTTGCTTGCCTGTTTTTGCACACCCCGAAACGCTGGTGAAAGTAAAAGATGCTGAAGAT
CAACTGGGTGCAAGAGTGGGCTATATCGAACTGGATCTCAATAGCGGCAAGATCCTTGAGTCTTTCCGCC
CCGAAGAACGATTCCCGATGATGAGCACTTTCAAAGTACTGCTATGTGGCGCGGTGTTGTCCCGTATAGA
CGCCGGGCAAGAGCAGCTTGGTCGCCGTATACACTACTCACAAAACGACTTGGTTGAGTACTCGCCGGTC
ACGGAAAAGCATCTTACGGATGGCATGACGGTAAGAGAATTGTGTAGTGCTGCCATTACCATGAGCGACA
ACACCGCGGCCAACTTACTTCTGACAACGATCGGAGGCCCTAAGGAGCTGACTGCATTTCTTCATAATAT
GGGTGATCATGTGACCCGGCTTGACCGCTGGGAACCAGAGTTGAACGAAGCCATACCGAACGACGAGCGT
GATACCACGATGCCAGTAGCAATGGCCACAACTCTTCGGAAACTACTCACTGGCGAACTTCTTACTCTAG
CATCACGACAGCAGCTCATAGACTGGATGGAGGCGGACAAAGTAGCAGGACCACTTCTTCGCTCGGCCCT
CCCTGCTGGCTGGTTCATTGCTGACAAATCGGGGGCCGGTGAACGCGGCTCTCGCGGCATCATTGCTGCG
CTGGGGCCTGATGGTAAGCCCTCACGAATCGTAGTGATCTACACGACGGGGAGTCAGGCCACTATGGACG
AACGAAATAGGCAGATCGCTGAGATCGGTGCCTCACTGATCAAGCACTGGTAACCACTGCAGTGGTTTAG
CATTTGCGGCCGCTGTCAGACCAAGTTTACTCATATATACTTTAGATTGATTTAAAACTTCATTTTTAAT
TTAAAAGGATCTAGGTGAAGATCCTTTTTGATAATCTCATGACCAAAATCCCTTAACGTGAGTTTTCGTT
CCACTGAGCGTCAGACCCCGTAGAAAAGATCAAAGGATCTTCTTGAGATCCTTTTTTTCTGCGCGTAATC
TGCTGCTTGCAAACAAAAAAACCACCGCTACCAGCGGTGGTTTGTTTGCCGGATCAAGAGCTACCAACTC
TTTTTCCGAAGGTAACTGGCTTCAGCAGAGCGCAGATACCAAATACTGTTCTTCTAGTGTAGCCGTAGTT
AGGCCACCACTTCAAGAACTCTGTAGCACCGCCTACATACCTCGCTCTGCTAATCCTGTTACCAGTGGCT
GCTGCCAGTGGCGATAAGTCGTGTCTTACCGGGTTGGACTCAAGACGATAGTTACCGGATAAGGCGCAGC
GGTCGGGCTGAACGGGGGGTTCGTGCACACAGCCCAGCTTGGAGCGAACGACCTACACCGAACTGAGATA
CCTACAGCGTGAGCTATGAGAAAGCGCCACGCTTCCCGAAGGGAGAAAGGCGGACAGGTATCCGGTAAGC
GGCAGGGTCGGAACAGGAGAGCGCACGAGGGAGCTTCCAGGGGGAAACGCCTGGTATCTTTATAGTCCTG
TCGGGTTTCGCCACCTCTGACTTGAGCGTCGATTTTTGTGATGCTCGTCAGGGGGGCGGAGCCTATGGAA
AAACGCCAGCAACGCGGCCTTTTTACGGTTCCTGGCCTTTTGCTGGCCTTTTGCTCACATGTTCTTTCCT
GCGTTATCCCCTGATTCTGTGGATAACCGTATTACCGCCTTTGAGTGAGCTGATACCGCTCGCCGCAGCC
GAACGACCGAGCGCAGCGAGTCAGTGAGCGAGGAAGCGGAAGAGCGCTGCCGGCACCTGTCCTACGAGTT
GCATGATAAAGAAGACAGTCATAAGTGCGGCGACG
